>Addgene plasmid #156382 | pNK141i2 | addgene full sequence | sequence record 317837 | Addgene NGS Result
GGAATTGTGAGCGGATAACAATTCTATATCTGTTATTTTTTCCAACCACAGATCTATGAGCAAAGGTGAA
GAACTGTTTACCGGCGTGAGCAAGGGCGAGGAGGATAACATGGCCATCATCAAGGAGTTCATGCGCTTCA
AGGTGCACATGGAGGGCTCCGTGAACGGCCACGAGTTCGAGATCGAGGGCGAGGGCGAGGGCCGCCCCTA
CGAGGGCACCCAGACCGCCAAGCTGAAGGTGACCAAGGGCGGCCCCCTGCCCTTCGCCTGGGACATCCTG
TCCCCTCAGTTCATGTACGGCTCCAAGGCCTACGTGAAGCACCCCGCCGACATCCCCGACTACTTGAAGC
TGTCCTTCCCCGAGGGCTTCAAGTGGGAGCGCGTGATGAACTTCGAGGACGGCGGCGTGGTGACCGTGAC
CCAGGACTCCTCCCTACAGGACGGCGAGTTCATCTACAAGGTGAAGCTGCGCGGCACCAACTTCCCCTCC
GACGGCCCCGTAATGCAGAAGAAGACCATGGGCTGGGAGGCCTCCTCCGAGCGGATGTACCCCGAGGACG
GCGCCCTGAAGGGCGAGATCAAGCAGAGGCTGAAGCTGAAGGACGGCGGCCACTACGACGCCGAGGTCAA
GACCACCTACAAGGCCAAGAAGCCCGTGCAGCTGCCCGGCGCCTACAACGTCAACATCAAGCTGGACATC
ACCTCCCACAACGAGGACTACACCATCGTGGAACAGTACGAGCGCGCCGAGGGCCGCCACTCCACCGGCG
GCATGGACGAGCTGTACAAGTAAGTCGACCGGCTGCTAACAAAGCCCGCGGCCGCTGAAGATCGATCTCG
ACGAGTGAGAGAAGATTTTCAGCCTGATACAGATTAAATCAGAACGCAGAAGCGGTCTGATAAAACAGAA
TTTGCCTGGCGGCAGTAGCGCGGTGGTCCCACCTGACCCCATGCCGAACTCAGAAGTGAAACGCCGTAGC
GCCGATGGTAGTGTGGGGTCACCCCATGCGAGAGTAGGGAACTGCCAGGCATCAAATAAAACGAAAGGCT
CAGTCGAAAGACTGGGCCTTTCGTTTTATCTGTTGTTTGTCGGTGAACGCTCTCCTGAGTAGGACAAATC
CGCCGGGAGCGGATTTGAACGTTGCGAAGCAACGGCCCGGAGGGTGGCGGGCAGGACGCCCGCCATAAAC
TGCCAGGCATCAAATTAAGCAGAAGGCCATCCTGACGGATGGCCTTTTTGCGTTTCTACAGAGCGTCAGA
CCCCTTAATAAGATGATCTTCTTGAGATCGTTTTGGTCTGCGCGTAATCTCTTGCTCTGAAAACGAAAAA
ACCGCCTTGCAGGGCGGTTTTTCGAAGGTTCTCTGAGCTACCAACTCTTTGAACCGAGGTAACTGGCTTG
GAGGAGCGCAGTCACCAAAACTTGTCCTTTCAGTTTAGCCTTAACCGGCGCATGACTTCAAGACTAACTC
CTCTAAATCAATTACCAGTGGCTGCTGCCAGTGGTGCTTTTGCATGTCTTTCCGGGTTGGACTCAAGACG
ATAGTTACCGGATAAGGCGCAGCGGTCGGACTGAACGGGGGGTTCGTGCATACAGTCCAGCTTGGAGCGA
ACTGCCTACCCGGAACTGAGTGTCAGGCGTGGAATGAGACAAACGCGGCCATAACAGCGGAATGACACCG
GTAAACCGAAAGGCAGGAACAGGAGAGCGCACGAGGGAGCCGCCAGGGGGAAACGCCTGGTATCTTTATA
GTCCTGTCGGGTTTCGCCACCACTGATTTGAGCGTCAGATTTCGTGATGCTTGTCAGGGGGGCGGAGCCT
ATGGAAAAACGGCTTTGCCGCGGCCCTCTCGGATCTGTATGGTGCACTCTCAGTACAATCTGCTCTGATG
CCGCATAGTTAAGCCAGTATACACTCCGCTATCGCTACGTGACTGCCTCGACCTGCAGCAATTCCAACGC
CATCAAAAATAATTCGCGTCTGGCCTTCCTGTAGCCAGCTTTCATCAACATTAAATGTGAGCGAGTAACA
ACCCGTCGGATTCTCCGTGGGAACAAACGGCGGATTGACCGTAATGGGATAGGTCACGTTGGTGTAGATG
GGCGCATCGTAACCGTGCATCTGCCAGTTTGAGGGGACGACGACAGTATCGGCCTCAGGAAGATCGCACT
CCAGCCAGCTTTCCGGCACCGCTTCTGGTGCCGGAAACCAGGCAAAGCGCCATTCGCCATTCAGGCTGCG
CAACTGTTGGGAAGGGCGATCGGTGCGGGCCTCTTCGCTATTACGCCAGCTGGCGAAAGGGGGATGTGCT
GCAAGGCGATTAAGTTGGGTAACGCCAGGGTTTTCCCAGTCACGACGTTGTAAAACGACGGCCAGTGAAT
CCGTAATCATGGTCATAGCTGTTTCCTGTGTGAAATTGTTATCCGCTCACAATTCCACACAACATACGAG
CCGGAAGCATAAAGTGTAAAGCCTGGGGTGCCTAATGAGTGAGCTAACTTACATTAATTGCGTTGCGCTC
ACTGCCCGCTTTCCAGTCGGGAAACCTGTCGTGCCAGCTGCATTAATGAATCGGCCAACGCGCGGGGAGA
GGCGGTTTGCGTATTGGGCGCCAGGGTGGTTTTTCTTTTCACCAGTGAGACGGGCAACAGCTGATTGCCC
TTCACCGCCTGGCCCTGAGAGAGTTGCAGCAAGCGGTCCACGCTGGTTTGCCCCAGCAGGCGAAAATCCT
GTTTGATGGTGGTTAACGGCGGGATATAACATGAGCTGTCTTCGGTATCGTCGTATCCCACTACCGAGAT
ATCCGCACCAACGCGCAGCCCGGACTCGGTAATGGCGCGCATTGCGCCCAGCGCCATCTGATCGTTGGCA
ACCAGCATCGCAGTGGGAACGATGCCCTCATTCAGCATTTGCATGGTTTGTTGAAAACCGGACATGGCAC
TCCAGTCGCCTTCCCGTTCCGCTATCGGCTGAATTTGATTGCGAGTGAGATATTTATGCCAGCCAGCCAG
ACGCAGACGCGCCGAGACAGAACTTAATGGGCCCGCTAACAGCGCGATTTGCTGGTGACCCAATGCGACC
AGATGCTCCACGCCCAGTCGCGTACCGTCTTCATGGGAGAAAATAATACTGTTGATGGGTGTCTGGTCAG
AGACATCAAGAAATAACGCCGGAACATTAGTGCAGGCAGCTTCCACAGCAATGGCATCCTGGTCATCCAG
CGGATAGTTAATGATCAGCCCACTGACGCGTTGCGCGAGAAGATTGTGCACCGCCGCTTTACAGGCTTCG
ACGCCGCTTCGTTCTACCATCGACACCACCACGCTGGCACCCAGTTGATCGGCGCGAGATTTAATCGCCG
CGACAATTTGCGACGGCGCGTGCAGGGCCAGACTGGAGGTGGCAACGCCAATCAGCAACGACTGTTTGCC
CGCCAGTTGTTGTGCCACGCGGTTGGGAATGTAATTCAGCTCCGCCATCGCCGCTTCCACTTTTTCCCGC
GTTTTCGCAGAAACGTGGCTGGCCTGGTTCACCACGCGGGAAACGGTCTGATAAGAGACACCGGCATACT
CTGCGACATCGTATAACGTTACTGGTTTCACATTCACCACCCTGAATTGACTCTCTTCCGGGCGCTATCA
TGCCATACCGCGAAAGGTTTTGCACCATTCCATGGTGTCGGAATTGCTGCAGGTCGAGGGGGTCATGGCT
GCGCCCCGACACCCGCCAACACCCGCTGACGCGCCCTGACGGGCTTGTCTGCTCCCGGCATCCGCTTACA
GACAAGCTGTGACCGTCTCCGGGAGCTGCATGTGTCAGAGGTTTTCACCGTCATCACCGAAACGCGCGAG
GCAGGATGGCGCCCAACAGTCCCCCGGCCACGGGGCCTGCCACCATACCCACGCCGAAACAAGCGCTCAT
GAGCCCGAAGTGGCGAGCCCGATCTTCCCCATCGGTGATGTCGGCGATATAGGCGCCAGCAACCGCACCT
GTGGCGCCGGTGATGCCGGCCACGATGCGTCCGGCGTAGAGGATCCGTCGACCTACAGGGGGGGGGGGCG
CTGAGGTCTGCCTCGTGAAGAAGGTGTTGCTGACTCATACCAGGCCTGAATCGCCCCATCATCCAGCCAG
AAAGTGAGGGAGCCACGGTTGATGAGAGCTTTGTTGTAGGTGGACCAGTTGGTGATTTTGAACTTTTGCT
TTGCCACGGAACGGTCTGCGTTGTCGGGAAGATGCGTGATCTGATCCTTCAACTCAGCAAAAGTTCGATT
TATTCAACAAAGCCGCCGTCCCGTCAAGTCAGCGTAATGCTCTGCCAGTGTTACAACCAATTAACCAATT
CTGATTAGAAAAACTCATCGAGCATCAAATGAAACTGCAATTTATTCATATCAGGATTATCAATACCATA
TTTTTGAAAAAGCCGTTTCTGTAATGAAGGAGAAAACTCACCGAGGCAGTTCCATAGGATGGCAAGATCC
TGGTATCGGTCTGCGATTCCGACTCGTCCAACATCAATACAACCTATTAATTTCCCCTCGTCAAAAATAA
GGTTATCAAGTGAGAAATCACCATGAGTGACGACTGAATCCGGTGAGAATGGCAAAAGCTTATGCATTTC
TTTCCAGACTTGTTCAACAGGCCAGCCATTACGCTCGTCATCAAAATCACTCGCATCAACCAAACCGTTA
TTCATTCGTGATTGCGCCTGAGCGAGACGAAATACGCGATCGCTGTTAAAAGGACAATTACAAACAGGAA
TCGAATGCAACCGGCGCAGGAACACTGCCAGCGCATCAACAATATTTTCACCTGAATCAGGATATTCTTC
TAATACCTGGAATGCTGTTTTCCCGGGGATCGCAGTGGTGAGTAACCATGCATCATCAGGAGTACGGATA
AAATGCTTGATGGTCGGAAGAGGCATAAATTCCGTCAGCCAGTTTAGTCTGACCATCTCATCTGTAACAT
CATTGGCAACGCTACCTTTGCCATGTTTCAGAAACAACTCTGGCGCATCGGGCTTCCCATACAATCGATA
GATTGTCGCACCTGATTGCCCGACATTATCGCGAGCCCATTTATACCCATATAAATCAGCATCCATGTTG
GAATTTAATCGCGGCCTCGAGCAAGACGTTTCCCGTTGAATATGGCTCATAACACCCCTTGTATTACTGT
TTATGTAAGCAGACAGTTTTATTGTTCATGATGATATATTTTTATCTTGTGCAATGTAACATCAGAGATT
TTGAGACACAACGTGGCTTTCCATCAAAAAAATATTGACAACATAAAAAACTTTGTGTTATACTTGT
Features (pLannotate 1.2.2; 19 found; start..end, strand, type, name):
      5..21      +  protein_bind   lac operator: The lac repressor binds to the lac operator to inhibit transcription in E. coli. This inhibition can be relieved by adding lactose or isopropyl-β-D-thiogalactopyranoside (IPTG). lac repressor encoded by lacI
     61..84      +  CDS            GFP(1-10) (fragment): fragment of superfolder GFP consisting of the first 10 β-strands associates with GFP11, the 11th β-strand, to reconstitute fluorescent GFP (Cabantous et al., 2005; Kamiyama et al., 2016)
     86..790     +  CDS            mCherry: mCherry is a basic (constitutively fluorescent) red fluorescent protein published in 2004, derived from Discosoma sp.. It is reported to be a very rapidly-maturing monomer with low acid sensitivity.
    802..818     +  CDS            SET1 (fragment): solubility-enhancement tag derived from T7 phage gene 10B
    914..1029    +  ncRNA          5S rRNA: Accession: RF00001 - 5S ribosomal RNA
   1033..1119    +  terminator     rrnB T1 terminator: Escherichia coli rrnB; transcription terminator T1 from the E. coli rrnB gene
   1211..1238    +  terminator     rrnB T2 terminator: transcription terminator T2 from the E. coli rrnB gene
   1282..1827    +  rep_origin     p15A ori: Plasmids containing the medium-copy-number p15A origin of replication can be propagated in E. coli cells that contain a second plasmid with the ColE1 origin.
   1858..1935    -  misc_feature   bom (fragment): basis of mobility region from pBR322
   2223..2396    -  CDS            lacZα: LacZα fragment of β-galactosidase; lacZ fragment
   2416..2432    -  protein_bind   lac operator: The lac repressor binds to the lac operator to inhibit transcription in E. coli. This inhibition can be relieved by adding lactose or isopropyl-β-D-thiogalactopyranoside (IPTG). lac repressor encoded by lacI
   2440..2470    -  promoter       lac promoter: promoter for the E. coli lac operon
   2485..2506    -  protein_bind   CAP binding site: CAP binding activates transcription in the presence of cAMP. E. coli catabolite activator protein
   2519..3601    -  CDS            lacI: lac repressor; lacI; The lac repressor binds to the lac operator to inhibit transcription in E. coli. This inhibition can be relieved by adding lactose or isopropyl-β-D-thiogalactopyranoside (IPTG).
   3602..3679    -  promoter       lacIq promoter: lacI (mutant); In the lacIq allele, a single base change in the promoter boosts expression of the lacI gene about 10-fold.
   3815..3854    -  CDS            rop (fragment): Rop protein, which maintains plasmids at low copy number; rop
   3855..4036    -  CDS            TcR (fragment): tetracycline efflux protein; tet; confers resistance to tetracycline
   4058..4204    -  CDS            TRA2_ECOLX (fragment): Protein predicted: Swiss-Prot protein existence level 4. Required for transposition of transposon Tn903. From Escherichia coli.
   4345..5160    -  CDS            KanR: aminoglycoside phosphotransferase; aph(3')-Ia; confers resistance to kanamycin in bacteria or G418 (Geneticin®) in eukaryotes
