[The description below was written by a language model from this plasmid's Addgene catalogue record and pLannotate feature annotations shown in this document.]
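Description:
pNK141i2 is a bacterial synthetic-biology reporter plasmid built on a pACYC184-derived backbone and intended for use in E. coli. It replicates from the p15A origin, which is compatible with ColE1-type plasmids and so allows co-maintenance with a second construct. The catalogue lists the plasmid as high copy, whereas p15A is generally described as a medium-copy origin. Selection is by kanamycin through an aph(3')-Ia (KanR) cassette. Short remnants of TcR, rop, bom and a Tn903 transposition gene are annotated and appear to be backbone leftovers rather than functional elements.

The payload is an mCherry coding sequence which, according to the stated purpose, is translated from an orthogonal ribosome-binding site, so red fluorescence should report the activity of ribosomes carrying a matching altered anti-Shine-Dalgarno sequence rather than that of the host's native ribosomes. The orthogonal RBS itself is not annotated in the feature table, and neither is the promoter driving mCherry. A lac operator lies just upstream of the reporter, and the plasmid carries lacI under the lacIq promoter, which suggests IPTG-relievable repression of reporter transcription. The small GFP(1-10) and SET1 fragment hits flanking mCherry are probably short sequence similarities at the ends of the reading frame. Downstream, a 5S rRNA segment and the rrnB T1 and T2 terminators end transcription. A separate lac promoter/operator/CAP site with a lacZα fragment sits next to lacI on the opposite strand. The construct comes from work on orthogonal translation and heterologous ribosome engineering in E. coli, where it serves as a fluorescent readout of orthogonal ribosome function.
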