Addgene plasmid #156382: pNK141i2
Purpose: Expresses orthogonal RBS mCherry reporter
Depositing lab: Ahmed Badran. Depositing organization: Broad Institute. Publication: Orthogonal translation enables heterologous ribosome engineering in E. coli. Kolber NS, Fattal R, Bratulic S, Carver GD, Badran AH. Nat Commun. 2021 Jan 26;12(1):599. doi: 10.1038/s41467-020-20759-z. PubMed 33500394.
Backbone
  Vector backbone: pACYC184
  Vector type: Synthetic Biology
Growth in bacteria
  Bacterial resistance: Kanamycin, 50 μg/mL
  Growth temperature: 37°C
  Growth strain: NEB Turbos
  Copy number: High Copy
Gene/Insert
  Gene/Insert name: mCherry
  Species: Synthetic
  Cloning method: Ligation Independent Cloning
Terms and licenses: Academic/Nonprofit Terms; Industry Terms: Not Available to Industry
How to cite: pNK141i2 was a gift from Ahmed Badran (Addgene plasmid # 156382 ; http://n2t.net/addgene:156382 ; RRID:Addgene_156382)
